Addgene plasmid #157636: pEMF047
Purpose: sMHT-113 F1 only
Depositing lab: Jonathan Silberg. Depositing organization: Rice University. Publication: A Split Methyl Halide Transferase AND Gate That Reports by Synthesizing an Indicator Gas. Fulk EM, Huh D, Atkinson JT, Lie M, Masiello CA, Silberg JJ. ACS Synth Biol. 2020 Nov 20;9(11):3104-3113. doi: 10.1021/acssynbio.0c00355. Epub 2020 Oct 26. PubMed 33104325.
Backbone
  Vector backbone: ColE1
  Total vector size (bp): 3409
  Vector type: Bacterial Expression
Growth in bacteria
  Bacterial resistance: Chloramphenicol, 25 μg/mL
  Growth temperature: 37°C
  Growth strain: DH5alpha
  Copy number: Low Copy
Gene/Insert
  Gene/Insert name: sMHT(1-113)-SYNZIP17 (alt name: sMHT F1)
Terms and licenses: Academic/Nonprofit Terms; Industry Terms: Not Available to Industry
How to cite: pEMF047 was a gift from Jonathan Silberg (Addgene plasmid # 157636 ; http://n2t.net/addgene:157636 ; RRID:Addgene_157636)
