[The description below was written by a language model from this plasmid's Addgene catalogue record and pLannotate feature annotations shown in this document.]
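Description:
pEMF047 is a small (about 3.4 kb) bacterial expression plasmid for E. coli that carries only one half of a split methyl halide transferase (sMHT) system. It replicates from a ColE1-type origin. The catalogue lists it as low copy, whereas the automated annotation labels the origin as the high-copy ColE1/pMB1/pUC family, so the actual copy number is not settled by the record. Selection is by chloramphenicol, through a cat gene driven by its native promoter and followed by a lambda t0 terminator.

The insert is sMHT(1-113)-SYNZIP17, also called fragment F1. It consists of the N-terminal 113 residues of a methyl halide transferase fused to SYNZIP17, a synthetic coiled-coil peptide designed to pair with a specific partner. The annotation software recognises part of the enzyme fragment by homology to Arabidopsis HOL1, an S-adenosylmethionine-dependent methyltransferase, but this is a similarity match, and the record does not state the source organism of the MHT. The SYNZIP portion is not annotated separately. Expression is driven by the PLtetO-1 promoter and terminated by tandem rrnB T1 and T7Te terminators. A second cassette on the same plasmid expresses TetR from a J23119-derived constitutive promoter, with its own rrnB T1 terminator. The fragment is therefore repressed until a tetracycline-class inducer is added.

In the associated work, the split enzyme acts as a protein-level AND gate that reports by producing a methyl halide indicator gas when both fragments are present and assemble. The "F1 only" purpose suggests that this plasmid serves as a single-fragment control, testing whether F1 alone yields any activity.
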