Features (pLannotate 1.2.2; 11 found; start..end, strand, type, name):
    603..701     -  promoter       cat promoter: promoter of the E. coli cat gene encoding chloramphenicol acetyltransferase
    810..883     +  promoter       PLtetO-1 promoter: modified phage lambda PL promoter with tet operator sites (Lutz and Bujard, 1997)
    962..1255    +  CDS            HOL1 (fragment): HOL1_ARATH - Experimental evidence at protein level: Swiss-Prot protein existence level 1. S-adenosyl-L-methionine-dependent methyltransferase. Involved in glucosinolate metabolism and defense against phytopathogens. Highly reactive to thiocyanate (NCS(-)) derived from myrosinase-mediated hydrolysis of glucosinolates upon tissue damage. From Arabidopsis thaliana (Mouse-ear cress).
   1438..1509    +  terminator     rrnB T1 terminator: transcription terminator T1 from the E. coli rrnB gene
   1525..1552    +  terminator     T7Te terminator: phage T7 early transcription terminator
   1616..1644    +  promoter       J23119 promoter (fragment): bacterial promoter (Registry of Standard Biological Parts BBa J23119)
   1679..2305    +  CDS            TetR: tetracycline repressor TetR; tetR; TetR binds to the tetracycline operator tetO to inhibit transcription. This inhibition can be relieved by adding tetracycline or doxycycline.
   2311..2397    +  terminator     rrnB T1 terminator: Escherichia coli rrnB; transcription terminator T1 from the E. coli rrnB gene
   2562..3150    -  rep_origin     ori: high-copy-number ColE1/pMB1/pBR322/pUC origin of replication
   3238..3332    -  terminator     lambda t0 terminator: transcription terminator from phage lambda
   3356..602     -  CDS            cat (across the origin): CAT_ECOLX - Experimental evidence at protein level: Swiss-Prot protein existence level 1. This enzyme is an effector of chloramphenicol resistance in bacteria. From Escherichia coli. This protein is used as a marker in many commonly used cloning vectors, such as pACYC184.
>Addgene plasmid #157636 | pEMF047 | addgene full sequence | sequence record 326016 | Addgene NGS Result
ACATGGAAGCCATCACAAACGGCATGATGAACCTGAATCGCCAGCGGCATCAGCACCTTGTCGCCTTGCG
TATAATATTTGCCCATGGTGAAAACGGGGGCGAAGAAGTTGTCCATATTGGCCACGTTTAAATCAAAACT
GGTGAAACTCACCCAGGGATTGGCTGAGACGAAAAACATATTCTCAATAAACCCTTTAGGGAAATAGGCC
AGGTTTTCACCATAACACGCCACATCTTGCGAATATATGTGTAGAAACTGCCGGAAATCGTCGTGGTATT
CACTCCAGAGCGATGAAAACGTTTCAGTTTGCTCATGGAAAACGGTGTAACAAGGGTGAACACTATCCCA
TATCACCAGCTCACCGTCTTTCATTGCCATACGAAATTCCGGATGAGCATTCATCAGGCGGGCAAGAATG
TGAATAAAGGCCGGATAAAACTTGTGCTTATTTTTCTTTACGGTCTTTAAAAAGGCCGTAATATCCAGCT
GAACGGTCTGGTTATAGGTACATTGAGCAACTGACTGAAATGCCTCAAAATGTTCTTTACGATGCCATTG
GGATATATCAACGGTGGTATATCCAGTGATTTTTTTCTCCATTTTAGCTTCCTTAGCTCCTGAAAATCTC
GATAACTCAAAAAATACGACCGGTAGTGATCTTATTTCATTATGGTGAAAGTTGGAACCTCTTACGGGCC
GGCCAACGTCTCATTTTCGCCAGATATCGACGTCTAAGAAACCATTATTATCATGACATTAACCTATAAA
AATAGGCGTATCACGAGGCCCTTTCGTCTTCACCTCGAGTCCCTATCAGTGATAGAGATTGACATCCCTA
TCAGTGATAGAGATACTGAGCACATCAGCAGGACGCACTGACCGATAGGACCCATACAAAGGAAGTTTTG
ATGAGCACCGTGGCGAACATTGCGCCGGTGTTTACCGGCGATTGCAAAACCATTCCGACCCCGGAAGAAT
GCGCGACCTTTCTGTATAAAGTGGTGAACAGCGGCGGCTGGGAAAAATGCTGGGTGGAAGAAGTGATTCC
GTGGGATCTGGGCGTGCCGACCCCGCTGGTGCTGCATCTGGTGAAAAACAACGCGCTGCCGAACGGCAAA
GGCCTGGTGCCGGGCTGCGGCGGCGGCTATGATGTGGTGGCGATGGCGAACCCGGAACGCTTTATGGTGG
GCCTGGATATTAGCGAAAACGCGCTGAAAAAAGCGCGCGAAACCTTTAGCACCATGCCGGCGGCCGCGGG
TGGCGGTGGCTCTGGAGGTGGTGGGTCCATGAACGAAAAAGAAGAACTGAAATCTAAAAAAGCGGAACTG
CGCAACCGCATCGAACAGCTGAAACAGAAACGCGAACAGCTGAAACAGAAAATCGCGAACCTGCGCAAAG
AAATCGAAGCGTATAAATAATAATCTAGACCAGGCATCAAATAAAACGAAAGGCTCAGTCGAAAGACTGG
GCCTTTCGTTTTATCTGTTGTTTGTCGGTGAACGCTCTCTACTAGAGTCACACTGGCTCACCTTCGGGTG
GGCCTTTCTGCGTTTATAGTAAATCACTGCATAATTCGTGTCGCTCAAGGCGCACTCCCGTTCAAGCTTT
TTACGGCTAGCTCAGTCCTAGGTATAGTGCTAGCCCAGCCAGAGAAACACTCTTTAACAGGGGGTAGTAT
GATGTCTCGTTTAGATAAAAGTAAAGTGATTAACAGCGCATTAGAGCTGCTTAATGAGGTCGGAATCGAA
GGTTTAACAACCCGTAAACTCGCCCAGAAGCTAGGTGTAGAGCAGCCTACATTGTATTGGCATGTAAAAA
ATAAGCGGGCTTTGCTCGACGCCTTAGCCATTGAGATGTTAGATAGGCACCATACTCACTTTTGCCCTTT
AGAAGGGGAAAGCTGGCAAGATTTTTTACGTAATAACGCTAAAAGTTTTAGATGTGCTTTACTAAGTCAT
CGCGATGGAGCAAAAGTACATTTAGGTACACGGCCTACAGAAAAACAGTATGAAACTCTCGAAAATCAAT
TAGCCTTTTTATGCCAACAAGGTTTTTCACTAGAGAATGCATTATATGCACTCAGCGCAGTGGGGCATTT
TACTTTAGGTTGCGTATTGGAAGATCAAGAGCATCAAGTCGCTAAAGAAGAAAGGGAAACACCTACTACT
GATAGTATGCCGCCATTATTACGACAAGCTATCGAATTATTTGATCACCAAGGTGCAGAGCCAGCCTTCT
TATTCGGCCTTGAATTGATCATATGCGGATTAGAAAAACAACTTAAATGTGAAAGTGGGTCTTAAGGCAT
CAAATAAAACGAAAGGCTCAGTCGAAAGACTGGGCCTTTCGTTTTATCTGTTGTTTGTCGGTGAACGCTC
TCCTGAGTAGGACAAATCCGCCGCCCTAGACCTAGGGCGTTCGGCTGCGGCGAGCGGTATCAGCTCACTC
AAAGGCGGTAATACGGTTATCCACAGAATCAGGGGATAACGCATGCAAGAACATGTGAGCAAAAGGCCAG
CAAAAGGCCAGGAACCGTAAAAAGGCCGCGTTGCTGGCGTTTTTCCATAGGCTCCGCCCCCCTGACGAGC
ATCACAAAAATCGACGCTCAAGTCAGAGGTGGCGAAACCCGACAGGACTATAAAGATACCAGGCGTTTCC
CCCTGGAAGCTCCCTCGTGCGCTCTCCTGTTCCGACCCTGCCGCTTACCGGATACCTGTCCGCCTTTCTC
CCTTCGGGAAGCGTGGCGCTTTCTCATAGCTCACGCTGTAGGTATCTCAGTTCGGTGTAGGTCGTTCGCT
CCAAGCTGGGCTGTGTGCACGAACCCCCCGTTCAGCCCGACCGCTGCGCCTTATCCGGTAACTATCGTCT
TGAGTCCAACCCGGTAAGACACGACTTATCGCCACTGGCAGCAGCCACTGGTAACAGGATTAGCAGAGCG
AGGTATGTAGGCGGTGCTACAGAGTTCTTGAAGTGGTGGCCTAACTACGGCTACACTAGAAGGACAGTAT
TTGGTATCTGCGCTCTGCTGAAGCCAGTTACCTTCGGAAAAAGAGTTGGTAGCTCTTGATCCGGCAAACA
AACCACCGCTGGTAGCGGTGGTTTTTTTGTTTGCAAGCAGCAGATTACGCGCAGAAAAAAAGGATCTCAA
GAAGATCCTTTGATCTTTTCTACGGGGTCTGACGCTCAGTGGAACGAAAACTCACGTTAAGGGATTTTGG
TCATGACTAGTGCTTGGATTCTCACCAATAAAAAACGCCCGGCGGCAACCGAGCGTTCTGAACAAATCCA
GATGGAGTTCTGAGGTCATTACTGGATCTATCAACAGGAGTCCAAGCGAGCTCGATATCAAATTACGCCC
CGCCCTGCCACTCATCGCAGTACTGTTGTAATTCATTAAGCATTCTGCCG
